LOCUS       Exported 9685 bp ds-DNA circular SYN 13-MAY-2021
DEFINITION  Lentiviral expression of TGFB1 P10L.
ACCESSION   .
VERSION     .
KEYWORDS    pHAGE-TGFB1-P10L
SOURCE      synthetic DNA construct
  ORGANISM  synthetic DNA construct
REFERENCE   1 (bases 1 to 9685)
  AUTHORS   Ng PK, Li J, Jeong KJ, Shao S, Chen H, Tsang YH, Sengupta S, Wang Z,
            Bhavana VH, Tran R, Soewito S, Minussi DC, Moreno D, Kong K,
            Dogruluk T, Lu H, Gao J, Tokheim C, Zhou DC, Johnson AM, Zeng J, Ip
            CKM, Ju Z, Wester M, Yu S, Li Y, Vellano CP, Schultz N, Karchin R,
            Ding L, Lu Y, Cheung LWT, Chen K, Shaw KR, Meric-Bernstam F, Scott
            KL, Yi S, Sahni N, Liang H, Mills GB
  TITLE     Systematic Functional Annotation of Somatic Mutations in Cancer.
  JOURNAL   Cancer Cell. 2018 Mar 12;33(3):450-462.e10. doi:
            10.1016/j.ccell.2018.01.021.
  PUBMED    29533785
REFERENCE   2 (bases 1 to 9685)
  AUTHORS   .
  TITLE     Direct Submission
  JOURNAL   Exported May 13, 2021 from SnapGene Server 1.1.58
            http://www.snapgene.com
FEATURES             Location/Qualifiers
     source          1..9685
                     /organism="synthetic DNA construct"
                     /mol_type="other DNA"
     LTR             1..634
                     /label=3' LTR
                     /note="3' long terminal repeat (LTR) from HIV-1"
     misc_feature    681..806
                     /label=HIV-1 Psi
                     /note="packaging signal of human immunodeficiency virus
                     type 1"
     misc_feature    1303..1536
                     /label=RRE
                     /note="The Rev response element (RRE) of HIV-1 allows for
                     Rev-dependent mRNA export from the nucleus to the
                     cytoplasm."
     CDS             1721..1765
                     /codon_start=1
                     /product="antigenic peptide corresponding to amino acids
                     655 to 669 of the HIV envelope protein gp41 (Lutje Hulsik
                     et al., 2013)"
                     /label=gp41 peptide
                     /note="recognized by the 2H10 single-chain llama nanobody"
                     /translation="KNEQELLELDKWASL"
     misc_feature    2058..2175
                     /label=cPPT/CTS
                     /note="central polypurine tract and central termination
                     sequence of HIV-1"
     promoter        2223..3401
                     /label=EF-1-alpha promoter
                     /note="strong constitutive promoter for human elongation
                     factor EF-1-alpha"
     intron          2454..3392
                     /label=EF-1-alpha intron A
                     /note="intron upstream of the start codon of human
                     EF-1-alpha"
     primer_bind     3349..3369
                     /label=EF1a-F
                     /note="Human elongation factor-1a promoter, forward primer"
     protein_bind    3421..3445
                     /gene="mutant version of attB"
                     /label=attB1
                     /bound_moiety="BP Clonase(TM)"
                     /note="recombination site for the Gateway(R) BP reaction"
     protein_bind    complement(4622..4646)
                     /gene="mutant version of attB"
                     /label=attB2
                     /bound_moiety="BP Clonase(TM)"
                     /note="recombination site for the Gateway(R) BP reaction"
     CDS             4699..4740
                     /codon_start=1
                     /product="epitope tag from simian virus 5"
                     /label=V5 tag
                     /translation="GKPIPNPLLGLDST"
     misc_feature    4761..5328
                     /label=IRES
                     /note="internal ribosome entry site (IRES) of the
                     encephalomyocarditis virus (EMCV)"
     misc_feature    4778..5330
                     /label=IRES
                     /note="internal ribosome entry site (IRES) of the
                     encephalomyocarditis virus (EMCV)"
     primer_bind     complement(4922..4939)
                     /label=IRES reverse
                     /note="IRES internal ribosome entry site, reverse primer.
                     Also called pCDH-rev"
     primer_bind     5149..5168
                     /label=IRES-F
                     /note="IRES internal ribosome entry site, forward primer"
     CDS             5342..6061
                     /codon_start=1
                     /product="the original enhanced GFP (Yang et al., 1996)"
                     /label=EGFP
                     /note="mammalian codon-optimized"
                     /translation="MVSKGEELFTGVVPILVELDGDVNGHKFSVSGEGEGDATYGKLTL
                     KFICTTGKLPVPWPTLVTTLTYGVQCFSRYPDHMKQHDFFKSAMPEGYVQERTIFFKDD
                     GNYKTRAEVKFEGDTLVNRIELKGIDFKEDGNILGHKLEYNYNSHNVYIMADKQKNGIK
                     VNFKIRHNIEDGSVQLADHYQQNTPIGDGPVLLPDNHYLSTQSALSKDPNEKRDHMVLL
                     EFVTAAGITLGMDELYK"
     CDS             5342..6058
                     /codon_start=1
                     /product="enhanced GFP"
                     /label=EGFP
                     /translation="MVSKGEELFTGVVPILVELDGDVNGHKFSVSGEGEGDATYGKLTL
                     KFICTTGKLPVPWPTLVTTLTYGVQCFSRYPDHMKQHDFFKSAMPEGYVQERTIFFKDD
                     GNYKTRAEVKFEGDTLVNRIELKGIDFKEDGNILGHKLEYNYNSHNVYIMADKQKNGIK
                     VNFKIRHNIEDGSVQLADHYQQNTPIGDGPVLLPDNHYLSTQSALSKDPNEKRDHMVLL
                     EFVTAAGITLGMDELYK"
     primer_bind     complement(5387..5408)
                     /label=EGFP-N
                     /note="EGFP, reverse primer"
     primer_bind     complement(5648..5667)
                     /label=EXFP-R
                     /note="For distinguishing EGFP variants, reverse primer"
     primer_bind     5995..6016
                     /label=EGFP-C
                     /note="EGFP, forward primer"
     misc_feature    6075..6663
                     /label=WPRE
                     /note="woodchuck hepatitis virus posttranscriptional
                     regulatory element"
     primer_bind     complement(6128..6148)
                     /label=WPRE-R
                     /note="WPRE, reverse primer"
     CDS             complement(6546..6557)
                     /codon_start=1
                     /product="Factor Xa recognition and cleavage site"
                     /label=Factor Xa site
                     /translation="IEGR"
     LTR             6738..6971
                     /label=3' LTR (Delta-U3)
                     /note="self-inactivating 3' long terminal repeat (LTR) from
                     HIV-1"
     primer_bind     complement(7090..7108)
                     /label=pBRforEco
                     /note="pBR322 vectors, upsteam of EcoRI site, forward
                     primer"
     promoter        7176..7280
                     /gene="bla"
                     /label=AmpR promoter
     CDS             7281..8141
                     /codon_start=1
                     /gene="bla"
                     /product="beta-lactamase"
                     /label=AmpR
                     /note="confers resistance to ampicillin, carbenicillin, and
                     related antibiotics"
                     /translation="MSIQHFRVALIPFFAAFCLPVFAHPETLVKVKDAEDQLGARVGYI
                     ELDLNSGKILESFRPEERFPMMSTFKVLLCGAVLSRVDAGQEQLGRRIHYSQNDLVEYS
                     PVTEKHLTDGMTVRELCSAAITMSDNTAANLLLTTIGGPKELTAFLHNMGDHVTRLDRW
                     EPELNEAIPNDERDTTMPVAMATTLRKLLTGELLTLASRQQLIDWMEADKVAGPLLRSA
                     LPAGWFIADKSGAGERGSRGIIAALGPDGKPSRIVVIYTTGSQATMDERNRQIAEIGAS
                     LIKHW"
     primer_bind     complement(7499..7518)
                     /label=Amp-R
                     /note="Ampicillin resistance gene, reverse primer"
     rep_origin      8312..8900
                     /direction=RIGHT
                     /label=ori
                     /note="high-copy-number ColE1/pMB1/pBR322/pUC origin of
                     replication"
     primer_bind     8801..8820
                     /label=pBR322ori-F
                     /note="pBR322 origin, forward primer"
     primer_bind     9054..9071
                     /label=L4440
                     /note="L4440 vector, forward primer"
     primer_bind     9163..9182
                     /label=SV40pro-F
                     /note="SV40 promoter/origin, forward primer"
     protein_bind    9311..9332
                     /label=CAP binding site
                     /bound_moiety="E. coli catabolite activator protein"
                     /note="CAP binding activates transcription in the presence
                     of cAMP."
     promoter        9347..9377
                     /label=lac promoter
                     /note="promoter for the E. coli lac operon"
     protein_bind    9385..9401
                     /label=lac operator
                     /bound_moiety="lac repressor encoded by lacI"
                     /note="The lac repressor binds to the lac operator to
                     inhibit transcription in E. coli. This inhibition can be
                     relieved by adding lactose or
                     isopropyl-beta-D-thiogalactopyranoside (IPTG)."
     primer_bind     9390..9412
                     /label=M13/pUC Reverse
                     /note="In lacZ gene"
     primer_bind     9409..9425
                     /label=M13 rev
                     /note="common sequencing primer, one of multiple similar
                     variants"
     primer_bind     9409..9425
                     /label=M13 Reverse
                     /note="In lacZ gene. Also called M13-rev"
     primer_bind     9475..9494
                     /label=EBV-rev
                     /note="SV40 polyA terminator, reverse primer"
ORIGIN
        1 tggaagggct aattcactcc caaagaagac aagatatcct tgatctgtgg atctaccaca
       61 cacaaggcta cttccctgat tagcagaact acacaccagg gccaggggtc agatatccac
      121 tgacctttgg atggtgctac aagctagtac cagttgagcc agataaggta gaagaggcca
      181 ataaaggaga gaacaccagc ttgttacacc ctgtgagcct gcatgggatg gatgacccgg
      241 agagagaagt gttagagtgg aggtttgaca gccgcctagc atttcatcac gtggcccgag
      301 agctgcatcc ggagtacttc aagaactgct gatatcgagc ttgctacaag ggactttccg
      361 ctggggactt tccagggagg cgtggcctgg gcgggactgg ggagtggcga gccctcagat
      421 cctgcatata agcagctgct ttttgcctgt actgggtctc tctggttaga ccagatctga
      481 gcctgggagc tctctggcta actagggaac ccactgctta agcctcaata aagcttgcct
      541 tgagtgcttc aagtagtgtg tgcccgtctg ttgtgtgact ctggtaacta gagatccctc
      601 agaccctttt agtcagtgtg gaaaatctct agcagtggcg cccgaacagg gacttgaaag
      661 cgaaagggaa accagaggag ctctctcgac gcaggactcg gcttgctgaa gcgcgcacgg
      721 caagaggcga ggggcggcga ctggtgagta cgccaaaaat tttgactagc ggaggctaga
      781 aggagagaga tgggtgcgag agcgtcagta ttaagcgggg gagaattaga tcgcgatggg
      841 aaaaaattcg gttaaggcca gggggaaaga aaaaatataa attaaaacat atagtatggg
      901 caagcaggga gctagaacga ttcgcagtta atcctggcct gttagaaaca tcagaaggct
      961 gtagacaaat actgggacag ctacaaccat cccttcagac aggatcagaa gaacttagat
     1021 cattatataa tacagtagca accctctatt gtgtgcatca aaggatagag ataaaagaca
     1081 ccaaggaagc tttagacaag atagaggaag agcaaaacaa aagtaagacc accgcacagc
     1141 aagcggccgg ccgctgatct tcagacctgg aggaggagat atgagggaca attggagaag
     1201 tgaattatat aaatataaag tagtaaaaat tgaaccatta ggagtagcac ccaccaaggc
     1261 aaagagaaga gtggtgcaga gagaaaaaag agcagtggga ataggagctt tgttccttgg
     1321 gttcttggga gcagcaggaa gcactatggg cgcagcgtca atgacgctga cggtacaggc
     1381 cagacaatta ttgtctggta tagtgcagca gcagaacaat ttgctgaggg ctattgaggc
     1441 gcaacagcat ctgttgcaac tcacagtctg gggcatcaag cagctccagg caagaatcct
     1501 ggctgtggaa agatacctaa aggatcaaca gctcctgggg atttggggtt gctctggaaa
     1561 actcatttgc accactgctg tgccttggaa tgctagttgg agtaataaat ctctggaaca
     1621 gatttggaat cacacgacct ggatggagtg ggacagagaa attaacaatt acacaagctt
     1681 aatacactcc ttaattgaag aatcgcaaaa ccagcaagaa aagaatgaac aagaattatt
     1741 ggaattagat aaatgggcaa gtttgtggaa ttggtttaac ataacaaatt ggctgtggta
     1801 tataaaatta ttcataatga tagtaggagg cttggtaggt ttaagaatag tttttgctgt
     1861 actttctata gtgaatagag ttaggcaggg atattcacca ttatcgtttc agacccacct
     1921 cccaaccccg aggggacccg acaggcccga aggaatagaa gaagaaggtg gagagagaga
     1981 cagagacaga tccattcgat tagtgaacgg atctcgacgg tatcgccgaa ttcacaaatg
     2041 gcagtattca tccacaattt taaaagaaaa ggggggattg gggggtacag tgcaggggaa
     2101 agaatagtag acataatagc aacagacata caaactaaag aattacaaaa acaaattaca
     2161 aaaattcaaa attttcgggt ttattacagg gacagcagag atccagtttg gactagtcgt
     2221 gaggctccgg tgcccgtcag tgggcagagc gcacatcgcc cacagtcccc gagaagttgg
     2281 ggggaggggt cggcaattga accggtgcct agagaaggtg gcgcggggta aactgggaaa
     2341 gtgatgtcgt gtactggctc cgcctttttc ccgagggtgg gggagaaccg tatataagtg
     2401 cagtagtcgc cgtgaacgtt ctttttcgca acgggtttgc cgccagaaca caggtaagtg
     2461 ccgtgtgtgg ttcccgcggg cctggcctct ttacgggtta tggcccttgc gtgccttgaa
     2521 ttacttccac ctggctgcag tacgtgattc ttgatcccga gcttcgggtt ggaagtgggt
     2581 gggagagttc gaggccttgc gcttaaggag ccccttcgcc tcgtgcttga gttgaggcct
     2641 ggcctgggcg ctggggccgc cgcgtgcgaa tctggtggca ccttcgcgcc tgtctcgctg
     2701 ctttcgataa gtctctagcc atttaaaatt tttgatgacc tgctgcgacg ctttttttct
     2761 ggcaagatag tcttgtaaat gcgggccaag atctgcacac tggtatttcg gtttttgggg
     2821 ccgcgggcgg cgacggggcc cgtgcgtccc agcgcacatg ttcggcgagg cggggcctgc
     2881 gagcgcggcc accgagaatc ggacgggggt agtctcaagc tggccggcct gctctggtgc
     2941 ctggcctcgc gccgccgtgt atcgccccgc cctgggcggc aaggctggcc cggtcggcac
     3001 cagttgcgtg agcggaaaga tggccgcttc ccggccctgc tgcagggagc tcaaaatgga
     3061 ggacgcggcg ctcgggagag cgggcgggtg agtcacccac acaaaggaaa agggcctttc
     3121 cgtcctcagc cgtcgcttca tgtgactcca cggagtaccg ggcgccgtcc aggcacctcg
     3181 attagttctc gagcttttgg agtacgtcgt ctttaggttg gggggagggg ttttatgcga
     3241 tggagtttcc ccacactgag tgggtggaga ctgaagttag gccagcttgg cacttgatgt
     3301 aattctcctt ggaatttgcc ctttttgagt ttggatcttg gttcattctc aagcctcaga
     3361 cagtggttca aagttttttt cttccatttc aggtgtcgtg aagcggccct gcagatatca
     3421 acaagtttgt acaaaaaagc aggcaccatg ccgccctccg ggctgcggct gctgctgctg
     3481 ctgctaccgc tgctgtggct actggtgctg acgcctggcc ggccggccgc gggactatcc
     3541 acctgcaaga ctatcgacat ggagctggtg aagcggaagc gcatcgaggc catccgcggc
     3601 cagatcctgt ccaagctgcg gctcgccagc cccccgagcc agggggaggt gccgcccggc
     3661 ccgctgcccg aggccgtgct cgccctgtac aacagcaccc gcgaccgggt ggccggggag
     3721 agtgcagaac cggagcccga gcctgaggcc gactactacg ccaaggaggt cacccgcgtg
     3781 ctaatggtgg aaacccacaa cgaaatctat gacaagttca agcagagtac acacagcata
     3841 tatatgttct tcaacacatc agagctccga gaagcggtac ctgaacccgt gttgctctcc
     3901 cgggcagagc tgcgtctgct gaggctcaag ttaaaagtgg agcagcacgt ggagctgtac
     3961 cagaaataca gcaacaattc ctggcgatac ctcagcaacc ggctgctggc acccagcgac
     4021 tcgccagagt ggttatcttt tgatgtcacc ggagttgtgc ggcagtggtt gagccgtgga
     4081 ggggaaattg agggctttcg ccttagcgcc cactgctcct gtgacagcag ggataacaca
     4141 ctgcaagtgg acatcaacgg gttcactacc ggccgccgag gtgacctggc caccattcat
     4201 ggcatgaacc ggcctttcct gcttctcatg gccaccccgc tggagagggc ccagcatctg
     4261 caaagctccc ggcaccgccg agccctggac accaactatt gcttcagctc cacggagaag
     4321 aactgctgcg tgcggcagct gtacattgac ttccgcaagg acctcggctg gaagtggatc
     4381 cacgagccca agggctacca tgccaacttc tgcctcgggc cctgccccta catttggagc
     4441 ctggacacgc agtacagcaa ggtcctggcc ctgtacaacc agcataaccc gggcgcctcg
     4501 gcggcgccgt gctgcgtgcc gcaggcgctg gagccgctgc ccatcgtgta ctacgtgggc
     4561 cgcaagccca aggtggagca gctgtccaac atgatcgtgc gctcctgcaa gtgcagctag
     4621 aacccagctt tcttgtacaa agtggttgat atccagcaca gtggcggccg ctcgagtcta
     4681 gagggcccgc ggttcgaagg taagcctatc cctaaccctc tcctcggtct cgattctacg
     4741 cgtaccggtt agtaatgaga tccctccccc ccccctaacg ttactggccg aagccgcttg
     4801 gaataaggcc ggtgtgcgtt tgtctatatg ttattttcca ccatattgcc gtcttttggc
     4861 aatgtgaggg cccggaaacc tggccctgtc ttcttgacga gcattcctag gggtctttcc
     4921 cctctcgcca aaggaatgca aggtctgttg aatgtcgtga aggaagcagt tcctctggaa
     4981 gcttcttgaa gacaaacaac gtctgtagcg accctttgca ggcagcggaa ccccccacct
     5041 ggcgacaggt gcctctgcgg ccaaaagcca cgtgtataag atacacctgc aaaggcggca
     5101 caaccccagt gccacgttgt gagttggata gttgtggaaa gagtcaaatg gctctcctca
     5161 agcgtattca acaaggggct gaaggatgcc cagaaggtac cccattgtat gggatctgat
     5221 ctggggcctc ggtgcacatg ctttacatgt gtttagtcga ggttaaaaaa acgtctaggc
     5281 cccccgaacc acggggacgt ggttttcctt tgaaaaacac gatgataata tggccacaca
     5341 tatggtgagc aagggcgagg agctgttcac cggggtggtg cccatcctgg tcgagctgga
     5401 cggcgacgta aacggccaca agttcagcgt gtccggcgag ggcgagggcg atgccaccta
     5461 cggcaagctg accctgaagt tcatctgcac caccggcaag ctgcccgtgc cctggcccac
     5521 cctcgtgacc accctgacct acggcgtgca gtgcttcagc cgctaccccg accacatgaa
     5581 gcagcacgac ttcttcaagt ccgccatgcc cgaaggctac gtccaggagc gcaccatctt
     5641 cttcaaggac gacggcaact acaagacccg cgccgaggtg aagttcgagg gcgacaccct
     5701 ggtgaaccgc atcgagctga agggcatcga cttcaaggag gacggcaaca tcctggggca
     5761 caagctggag tacaactaca acagccacaa cgtctatatc atggccgaca agcagaagaa
     5821 cggcatcaag gtgaacttca agatccgcca caacatcgag gacggcagcg tgcagctcgc
     5881 cgaccactac cagcagaaca cccccatcgg cgacggcccc gtgctgctgc ccgacaacca
     5941 ctacctgagc acccagtccg ccctgagcaa agaccccaac gagaagcgcg atcacatggt
     6001 cctgctggag ttcgtgaccg ccgccgggat cactctcggc atggacgagc tgtacaagta
     6061 aatcgataga tcctaatcaa cctctggatt acaaaatttg tgaaagattg actggtattc
     6121 ttaactatgt tgctcctttt acgctatgtg gatacgctgc tttaatgcct ttgtatcatg
     6181 ctattgcttc ccgtatggct ttcattttct cctccttgta taaatcctgg ttgctgtctc
     6241 tttatgagga gttgtggccc gttgtcaggc aacgtggcgt ggtgtgcact gtgtttgctg
     6301 acgcaacccc cactggttgg ggcattgcca ccacctgtca gctcctttcc gggactttcg
     6361 ctttccccct ccctattgcc acggcggaac tcatcgccgc ctgccttgcc cgctgctgga
     6421 caggggctcg gctgttgggc actgacaatt ccgtggtgtt gtcggggaaa tcatcgtcct
     6481 ttccttggct gctcgcctgt gttgccacct ggattctgcg cgggacgtcc ttctgctacg
     6541 tcccttcggc cctcaatcca gcggaccttc cttcccgcgg cctgctgccg gctctgcggc
     6601 ctcttccgcg tcttcgcctt cgccctcaga cgagtcggat ctccctttgg gccgcctccc
     6661 cgcctgagat cctttaagac caatgactta caaggcagct gtagatctta gccacttttt
     6721 aaaagaaaag gggggactgg aagggctaat tcactcccaa cgaagacaag atctgctttt
     6781 tgcttgtact gggtctctct ggttagacca gatctgagcc tgggagctct ctggctaact
     6841 agggaaccca ctgcttaagc ctcaataaag cttgccttga gtgcttcaag tagtgtgtgc
     6901 ccgtctgttg tgtgactctg gtaactagag atccctcaga cccttttagt cagtgtggaa
     6961 aatctctagc agtagtagtt catgtcatct tattattcag tatttataac ttgcaaagaa
     7021 atgaatatca gagagtgaga ggcccgggtt aattaaggaa agggctagat cattcttgaa
     7081 gacgaaaggg cctcgtgata cgcctatttt tataggttaa tgtcatgata ataatggttt
     7141 cttagacgtc aggtggcact tttcggggaa atgtgcgcgg aacccctatt tgtttatttt
     7201 tctaaataca ttcaaatatg tatccgctca tgagacaata accctgataa atgcttcaat
     7261 aatattgaaa aaggaagagt atgagtattc aacatttccg tgtcgccctt attccctttt
     7321 ttgcggcatt ttgccttcct gtttttgctc acccagaaac gctggtgaaa gtaaaagatg
     7381 ctgaagatca gttgggtgca cgagtgggtt acatcgaact ggatctcaac agcggtaaga
     7441 tccttgagag ttttcgcccc gaagaacgtt ttccaatgat gagcactttt aaagttctgc
     7501 tatgtggcgc ggtattatcc cgtgttgacg ccgggcaaga gcaactcggt cgccgcatac
     7561 actattctca gaatgacttg gttgagtact caccagtcac agaaaagcat cttacggatg
     7621 gcatgacagt aagagaatta tgcagtgctg ccataaccat gagtgataac actgcggcca
     7681 acttacttct gacaacgatc ggaggaccga aggagctaac cgcttttttg cacaacatgg
     7741 gggatcatgt aactcgcctt gatcgttggg aaccggagct gaatgaagcc ataccaaacg
     7801 acgagcgtga caccacgatg cctgtagcaa tggcaacaac gttgcgcaaa ctattaactg
     7861 gcgaactact tactctagct tcccggcaac aattaataga ctggatggag gcggataaag
     7921 ttgcaggacc acttctgcgc tcggcccttc cggctggctg gtttattgct gataaatctg
     7981 gagccggtga gcgtgggtct cgcggtatca ttgcagcact ggggccagat ggtaagccct
     8041 cccgtatcgt agttatctac acgacgggga gtcaggcaac tatggatgaa cgaaatagac
     8101 agatcgctga gataggtgcc tcactgatta agcattggta actgtcagac caagtttact
     8161 catatatact ttagattgat ttaaaacttc atttttaatt taaaaggatc taggtgaaga
     8221 tcctttttga taatctcatg accaaaatcc cttaacgtga gttttcgttc cactgagcgt
     8281 cagaccccgt agaaaagatc aaaggatctt cttgagatcc tttttttctg cgcgtaatct
     8341 gctgcttgca aacaaaaaaa ccaccgctac cagcggtggt ttgtttgccg gatcaagagc
     8401 taccaactct ttttccgaag gtaactggct tcagcagagc gcagatacca aatactgttc
     8461 ttctagtgta gccgtagtta ggccaccact tcaagaactc tgtagcaccg cctacatacc
     8521 tcgctctgct aatcctgtta ccagtggctg ctgccagtgg cgataagtcg tgtcttaccg
     8581 ggttggactc aagacgatag ttaccggata aggcgcagcg gtcgggctga acggggggtt
     8641 cgtgcacaca gcccagcttg gagcgaacga cctacaccga actgagatac ctacagcgtg
     8701 agctatgaga aagcgccacg cttcccgaag ggagaaaggc ggacaggtat ccggtaagcg
     8761 gcagggtcgg aacaggagag cgcacgaggg agcttccagg gggaaacgcc tggtatcttt
     8821 atagtcctgt cgggtttcgc cacctctgac ttgagcgtcg atttttgtga tgctcgtcag
     8881 gggggcggag cctatggaaa aacgccagca acgcggcctt tttacggttc ctggcctttt
     8941 gctggccttt tgctcacatg ttctttcctg cgttatcccc tgattctgtg gataaccgta
     9001 ttaccgcctt tgagtgagct gataccgctc gccgcagccg aacgaccgag cgcagcgagt
     9061 cagtgagcga ggaagcggaa gagcgcccaa tacgcaaacc gcctctcccc gcgcgttggc
     9121 cgattcatta atgcagcaag ctcatggctg actaattttt tttatttatg cagaggccga
     9181 ggccgcctcg gcctctgagc tattccagaa gtagtgagga ggcttttttg gaggcctagg
     9241 cttttgcaaa aagctccccg tggcacgaca ggtttcccga ctggaaagcg ggcagtgagc
     9301 gcaacgcaat taatgtgagt tagctcactc attaggcacc ccaggcttta cactttatgc
     9361 ttccggctcg tatgttgtgt ggaattgtga gcggataaca atttcacaca ggaaacagct
     9421 atgacatgat tacgaatttc acaaataaag catttttttc actgcattct agttgtggtt
     9481 tgtccaaact catcaatgta tcttatcatg tctggatcaa ctggataact caagctaacc
     9541 aaaatcatcc caaacttccc accccatacc ctattaccac tgccaattac ctgtggtttc
     9601 atttactcta aacctgtgat tcctctgaat tattttcatt ttaaagaaat tgtatttgtt
     9661 aaatatgtac tacaaactta gtagt
//
