[The description below was written by a language model from this plasmid's Addgene catalogue record and the feature table of its GenBank file.]
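Description:
pHAGE-TGFB1-P10L is a 9,685 bp HIV-1-based lentiviral expression plasmid built on the pHAGE backbone to deliver a human TGFB1 open reading frame carrying the P10L substitution into mammalian cells. In bacteria it is maintained by a high-copy ColE1/pUC-type origin and selected through the beta-lactamase (AmpR) gene, which confers ampicillin resistance. The viral portion contains a full-length HIV-1 LTR at the upstream end (annotated in the feature table as a 3' LTR, although it occupies the 5' position), the Psi packaging signal, the Rev response element for Rev-dependent nuclear export of the genomic RNA, the cPPT/CTS element that aids nuclear import, and a downstream U3-deleted LTR that makes the integrated provirus self-inactivating. No packaging or envelope genes are annotated, so these would have to be supplied in trans to make particles.

The expression cassette is driven by the constitutive human EF-1-alpha promoter, including its first intron. The TGFB1 P10L insert was introduced by Gateway recombination and sits between attB1 and attB2 sites; the insert itself is not annotated as a feature in the table. A V5 epitope tag lies just downstream of attB2, but the record does not state whether the insert reads through into it. An EMCV IRES then allows EGFP to be translated from the same transcript, marking transduced cells by fluorescence, and a WPRE enhances transcript expression. The plasmid comes from a study on systematic functional annotation of somatic mutations in cancer, and it is used for stable expression of this TGFB1 variant.
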