Addgene plasmid #116696: pHAGE-TGFB1-P10L
Purpose: Lentiviral expression of TGFB1 P10L
Depositing lab: Gordon Mills & Kenneth Scott. Depositing organization: Baylor College of Medicine. Publication: Systematic Functional Annotation of Somatic Mutations in Cancer. Ng PK, Li J, Jeong KJ, Shao S, Chen H, Tsang YH, Sengupta S, Wang Z, Bhavana VH, Tran R, Soewito S, Minussi DC, Moreno D, Kong K, Dogruluk T, Lu H, Gao J, Tokheim C, Zhou DC, Johnson AM, Zeng J, Ip CKM, Ju Z, Wester M, Yu S, Li Y, Vellano CP, Schultz N, Karchin R, Ding L, Lu Y, Cheung LWT, Chen K, Shaw KR, Meric-Bernstam F, Scott KL, Yi S, Sahni N, Liang H, Mills GB. Cancer Cell. 2018 Mar 12;33(3):450-462.e10. doi: 10.1016/j.ccell.2018.01.021. PubMed 29533785.
Backbone
  Vector backbone: pHAGE
  Vector type: Lentiviral
Growth in bacteria
  Bacterial resistance: Ampicillin, 100 μg/mL
  Growth temperature: 37°C
  Growth strain: Stbl3
  Copy number: High Copy
Gene/Insert
  Gene/Insert name: TGFB1
  Species: H. sapiens (human)
  Mutation: P10L
  Entrez Gene: TGFB1 (a.k.a. CED, DPD1, IBDIMDE, LAP, TGF-beta1, TGFB, TGFbeta)
  Cloning method: Gateway Cloning
Terms and licenses: Academic/Nonprofit Terms; Industry Terms: Not Available to Industry
How to cite: pHAGE-TGFB1-P10L was a gift from Gordon Mills & Kenneth Scott (Addgene plasmid # 116696 ; http://n2t.net/addgene:116696 ; RRID:Addgene_116696)
