>Addgene plasmid #116696 | pHAGE-TGFB1-P10L | depositor partial sequence | sequence record 219571 | insert
ATGCCGCCCTCCGGGCTGCGGCTGCTGCTGCTGCTGCTACCGCTGCTGTGGCTACTGGTGCTGACGCCTG
GCCGGCCGGCCGCGGGACTATCCACCTGCAAGACTATCGACATGGAGCTGGTGAAGCGGAAGCGCATCGA
GGCCATCCGCGGCCAGATCCTGTCCAAGCTGCGGCTCGCCAGCCCCCCGAGCCAGGGGGAGGTGCCGCCC
GGCCCGCTGCCCGAGGCCGTGCTCGCCCTGTACAACAGCACCCGCGACCGGGTGGCCGGGGAGAGTGCAG
AACCGGAGCCCGAGCCTGAGGCCGACTACTACGCCAAGGAGGTCACCCGCGTGCTAATGGTGGAAACCCA
CAACGAAATCTATGACAAGTTCAAGCAGAGTACACACAGCATATATATGTTCTTCAACACATCAGAGCTC
CGAGAAGCGGTACCTGAACCCGTGTTGCTCTCCCGGGCAGAGCTGCGTCTGCTGAGGCTCAAGTTAAAAG
TGGAGCAGCACGTGGAGCTGTACCAGAAATACAGCAACAATTCCTGGCGATACCTCAGCAACCGGCTGCT
GGCACCCAGCGACTCGCCAGAGTGGTTATCTTTTGATGTCACCGGAGTTGTGCGGCAGTGGTTGAGCCGT
GGAGGGGAAATTGAGGGCTTTCGCCTTAGCGCCCACTGCTCCTGTGACAGCAGGGATAACACACTGCAAG
TGGACATCAACGGGTTCACTACCGGCCGCCGAGGTGACCTGGCCACCATTCATGGCATGAACCGGCCTTT
CCTGCTTCTCATGGCCACCCCGCTGGAGAGGGCCCAGCATCTGCAAAGCTCCCGGCACCGCCGAGCCCTG
GACACCAACTATTGCTTCAGCTCCACGGAGAAGAACTGCTGCGTGCGGCAGCTGTACATTGACTTCCGCA
AGGACCTCGGCTGGAAGTGGATCCACGAGCCCAAGGGCTACCATGCCAACTTCTGCCTCGGGCCCTGCCC
CTACATTTGGAGCCTGGACACGCAGTACAGCAAGGTCCTGGCCCTGTACAACCAGCATAACCCGGGCGCC
TCGGCGGCGCCGTGCTGCGTGCCGCAGGCGCTGGAGCCGCTGCCCATCGTGTACTACGTGGGCCGCAAGC
CCAAGGTGGAGCAGCTGTCCAACATGATCGTGCGCTCCTGCAAGTGCAGCTGA
